>Addgene plasmid #22613 | pEF1a-mRor2WT | addgene full sequence | sequence record 234069 | Addgene NGS Result
GGCTCCGGTGCCCGTCAGTGGGCAGAGCGCACATCGCCCACAGTCCCCGAGAAGTTGGGGGGAGGGGTCG
GCAATTGAACCGGTGCCTAGAGAAGGTGGCGCGGGGTAAACTGGGAAAGTGATGTCGTGTACTGGCTCCG
CCTTTTTCCCGAGGGTGGGGGAGAACCGTATATAAGTGCAGTAGTCGCCGTGAACGTTCTTTTTCGCAAC
GGGTTTGCCGCCAGAACACAGGTAAGTGCCGTGTGTGGTTCCCGCGGGCCTGGCCTCTTTACGGGTTATG
GCCCTTGCGTGCCTTGAATTACTTCCACCTGGCTGCAGTACGTGATTCTTGATCCCGAGCTTCGGGTTGG
AAGTGGGTGGGAGAGTTCGAGGCCTTGCGCTTAAGGAGCCCCTTCGCCTCGTGCTTGAGTTGAGGCCTGG
CCTGGGCGCTGGGGCCGCCGCGTGCGAATCTGGTGGCACCTTCGCGCCTGTCTCGCTGCTTTCGATAAGT
CTCTAGCCATTTAAAATTTTTGATGACCTGCTGCGACGCTTTTTTTCTGGCAAGATAGTCTTGTAAATGC
GGGCCAAGATCTGCACACTGGTATTTCGGTTTTTGGGGCCGCGGGCGGCGACGGGGCCCGTGCGTCCCAG
CGCACATGTTCGGCGAGGCGGGGCCTGCGAGCGCGGCCACCGAGAATCGGACGGGGGTAGTCTCAAGCTG
GCCGGCCTGCTCTGGTGCCTGGCCTCGCGCCGCCGTGTATCGCCCCGCCCTGGGCGGCAAGGCTGGCCCG
GTCGGCACCAGTTGCGTGAGCGGAAAGATGGCCGCTTCCCGGCCCTGCTGCAGGGAGCTCAAAATGGAGG
ACGCGGCGCTCGGGAGAGCGGGCGGGTGAGTCACCCACACAAAGGAAAAGGGCCTTTCCGTCCTCAGCCG
TCGCTTCATGTGACTCCACGGAGTACCGGGCGCCGTCCAGGCACCTCGATTAGTTCTCGAGCTTTTGGAG
TACGTCGTCTTTAGGTTGGGGGGAGGGGTTTTATGCGATGGAGTTTCCCCACACTGAGTGGGTGGAGACT
GAAGTTAGGCCAGCTTGGCACTTGATGTAATTCTCCTTGGAATTTGCCCTTTTTGAGTTTGGATCTTGGT
TCATTCTCAAGCCTCAGACAGTGGTTCAAAGTTTTTTTCTTCCATTTCAGGTGTCGTGAGGAATTAGCTT
GGTACTAATACGACTCACTATAGGGAGACCCAAGCTGGCTAGGTAAGCTTGGTACCGAGCTCGGATCCAC
TAGTCCAGTGTGGTGGAATTCTGCAGATATCCAGCACAGTGGCGGCCGCTCGAGTCTAGAACCATGGCTC
GGGGCTGGGTGCGGCCGAGCCGTGTGCCTCTGTGCGCCCGGGCCGTCTGGACGGCTGCGGCGCTCCTGCT
CTGGACACCCTGGACGGCAGGTGAAGTGGAAGATTCGGAGGCAATCGACACCTTGGGACAACCTGATGGA
CCGGACAGCCCACTTCCCACTCTGAAAGGCTACTTTCTGAATTTTCTGGAGCCAGTCAACAATATCACCA
TTGTTCAGGGCCAGACGGCAATCCTGCACTGCAAGGTGGCGGGAAACCCACCTCCCAATGTGCGGTGGCT
GAAGAATGATGCCCCGGTTGTGCAAGAGCCACGAAGGGTCGTCATCCGGAAGACAGAATACGGCTCCCGG
CTGCGGATCCAAGACCTGGACACAACAGACACAGGCTACTACCAGTGTGTGGCTACCAACGGGCTGAAGA
CCATCACTGCCACTGGGGTTCTATATGTGCGGCTCGGTCCGACGCACAGCCCGAACCACAATTTTCAGGA
TGACGATCAGGAAGATGGCTTCTGCCAGCCGTACCGAGGGATCGCTTGTGCGCGCTTCATTGGGAACCGG
ACTATTTATGTGGACTCCCTCCAGATGCAGGGGGAGATTGAAAACCGAATCACAGCTGCCTTCACCATGA
TCGGCACCTCCACGCAACTGTCAGACCAGTGTTCACAGTTTGCCATCCCATCCTTCTGCCACTTCGTCTT
CCCTCTGTGCGACGCATGCTCCCGGGCGCCCAAGCCTCGCGAACTGTGCCGGGATGAATGTGAGGTGCTG
GAGAACGACCTGTGCCGCCAGGAGTACACCATCGCCCGCTCCAACCCGCTCATCCTCATGCGGCTCCAGC
TGCCCAAGTGCGAAGCGCTGCCCATGCCCGAGAGCCCGGATGCTGCGAACTGCATGCGCATCGGGATCCC
CGCGGAGAGGCTGGGTCGCTACCACCAGTGCTACAACGGCTCCGGCGCCGATTACAGGGGGATGGCCAGT
ACCACCAAGTCAGGCCACCAGTGTCAGCCTTGGGCTCTGCAGCACCCCCACAGCCATCGCCTATCCAGCA
CGGAATTCCCTGAGCTGGGAGGAGGCCATGCCTACTGCCGGAACCCCGGGGGCCAGATGGAAGGCCCGTG
GTGCTTTACGCAGAATAAAAACGTACGCGTGGAACTGTGTGACGTACCCCCGTGTAGTCCCCGAGATGGC
AGCAAGATGGGGATTCTGTACATCCTGGTCCCCAGCATTGCTATCCCCCTGGTCATCGCTTGCCTGTTCT
TCCTCGTCTGCATGTGCCGCAACAAACAGAAGGCTTCGGCCTCCACCCCACAGCGCCGGCAGCTGATGGC
CTCTCCCAGCCAGGACATGGAGATGCCACTCATCAGCCAGCACAAACAGGCCAAACTCAAAGAGATCAGC
TTGTCCACAGTGAGGTTCATGGAGGAGCTCGGGGAGGACCGGTTTGGCAAGGTCTACAAAGGCCACCTGT
TCGGGCCTGCCCCAGGAGAACCAACCCAGGCCGTGGCCATCAAGACGCTGAAAGACAAGGCTGAGGGGCC
CCTGCGGGAGGAGTTCCGGCAAGAGGCGATGCTCCGGGCCCGACTGCAGCACCCCAACATCGTCTGTCTC
CTAGGCGTCGTGACCAAGGACCAACCCTTGAGCATGATCTTCAGCTACTGTTCCCATGGCGACCTTCATG
AATTCCTGGTCATGCGCTCGCCGCACTCCGATGTGGGCAGCACCGATGACGACCGCACAGTGAAGTCAGC
CCTGGAGCCCCCGGACTTCGTGCACGTGGTGGCGCAGATCGCTGCGGGGATGGAGTTCCTGTCCAGCCAC
CACGTGGTCCATAAGGACCTGGCCACACGCAATGTGCTGGTGTACGACAAGCTGAACGTGAGGATCTCAG
ACTTGGGCCTCTTCCGTGAGGTATACTCCGCAGATTACTACAAACTCATGGGCAATTCACTGCTGCCCAT
CCGCTGGATGTCCCCCGAGGCCGTCATGTATGGAAAGTTCTCCATCGACTCTGACATCTGGTCCTACGGT
GTGGTCCTCTGGGAGGTCTTTAGCTACGGCCTGCAGCCCTACTGTGGGTACTCCAACCAGGACGTGGTGG
AGATGATCCGGAGCCGGCAGGTGCTGCCCTGCCCGGATGACTGCCCCGCCTGGGTCTATGCCCTCATGAT
TGAATGCTGGAATGAGTTCCCAAGCCGGAGGCCCCGCTTTAAGGACATCCACAGCCGGCTCCGGTCCTGG
GGCAACCTATCCAACTATAATAGTTCCGCGCAGACCTCAGGAGCCAGCAACACCACACAGACCAGCTCCC
TGAGCACCAGCCCCGTAAGCAATGTGAGCAATGCCCGCTATATGGCCCCCAAGCAGAAGGCCCAGCCCTT
CCCACAGCCTCAGTTCATCCCCATGAAGGGTCAGATCAGACCCTTGGTGCCCCCCGCACAGCTGTACATC
CCGGTGAACGGCTATCAGCCGGTACCGGCATACGGGGCCTACCTGCCCAACTTCTACCCAGTCCAGATCC
CCATGCAGATGGCCCCACAGCAGGTGCCCCCTCAGATGGTCCCCAAGCCGAGCTCACACCACAGTGGCAG
CGGCTCCACCAGCACTGGCTACGTCACCACGGCGCCCTCCAATACATCTGTGGCGGACAGGGCGGCCCTA
CTCTCTGAGGGCACCGAGGATGTACAGAACATCGCGGAAGACGTGGCCCAGAGCCCTGTGCAGGAAGCAG
AGGAGGAGGAGGAGGGGTCTGTCCCTGAGACTGAACTCCTGGGAGACAATGACACGCTCCAGGTGACCGA
GGCGGCTCATGTCCAGCTTGAAGCCCTCGAGGGGGACTATAAGGACGATGATGACAAATAATCTAGAGGG
CCCTTCGAACAAAAACTCATCTCAGAAGAGGATCTGAATATGCATACCGGTCATCATCACCATCACCATT
GAGTTTAAACCCGCTGATCAGCCTCGACTGTGCCTTCTAGTTGCCAGCCATCTGTTGTTTGCCCCTCCCC
CGTGCCTTCCTTGACCCTGGAAGGTGCCACTCCCACTGTCCTTTCCTAATAAAATGAGGAAATTGCATCG
CATTGTCTGAGTAGGTGTCATTCTATTCTGGGGGGTGGGGTGGGGCAGGACAGCAAGGGGGAGGATTGGG
AAGACAATAGCAGGCATGCTGGGGATGCGGTGGGCTCTATGGCTTCTGAGGCGGAAAGAACCAGCTGGGG
CTCTAGGGGGTATCCCC
[124 nt withheld, positions 4568-4691]
C
[91 nt withheld, positions 4693-4783]
A
[49 nt withheld, positions 4785-4833]
CCTTTGACGTTGGAGTCCACGTTCTTT
[37 nt withheld, positions 4861-4897]
ACCCTATCTCGGTCTATTCTTTTGATTTATAAGGGATTTTGCCGATTTCGGCCTATTGGTTAAAAAATGA
GCTGATTTAACAAAAATTTAACGCGAATTAATTCTGTGGAATGTGTGTCAGTTAGGGTGTGGAAAGTCCC
CAGGCTCCCCAGCAGGCAGAAGTATGCAAAGCATGCATCTCAATTAGTCAGCAACCAGGTGTGGAAAGTC
CCCAGGCTCCCCAGCAGGCAGAAGTATGCAAAGCATGCATCTCAATTAGTCAGCAACCATAGTCCCGCCC
CTAACTCCGCCCATCCCGCCCCTAACTCCGCCCAGTTCCGCCCATTCTCCGCCCCATGGCTGACTAATTT
TTTTTATTTATGCAGAGGCCGAGGCCGCCTCTGCCTCTGAGCTATTCCAGAAGTAGTGAGGAGGCTTTTT
TGGAGGCCTAGGCTTTTGCAAAAAGCTCCCGGGAGCTTGTATATCCATTTTCGGATCTGATCAAGAGACA
GGATGAGGATCGTTTCGCATGATTGAACAAGATGGATTGCACGCAGGTTCTCCGGCCGCTTGGGTGGAGA
GGCTATTCGGCTATGACTGGGCACAACAGACAATCGGCTGCTCTGATGCCGCCGTGTTCCGGCTGTCAGC
GCAGGGGCGCCCGGTTCTTTTTGTCAAGACCGACCTGTCCGGTGCCCTGAATGAACTGCAGGACGAGGCA
GCGCGGCTATCGTGGCTGGCCACGACGGGCGTTCCTTGCGCAGCTGTGCTCGACGTTGTCACTGAAGCGG
GAAGGGACTGGCTGCTATTGGGCGAAGTGCCGGGGCAGGATCTCCTGTCATCTCACCTTGCTCCTGCCGA
GAAAGTATCCATCATGGCTGATGCAATGCGGCGGCTGCATACGCTTGATCCGGCTACCTGCCCATTCGAC
CACCAAGCGAAACATCGCATCGAGCGAGCACGTACTCGGATGGAAGCCGGTCTTGTCGATCAGGATGATC
TGGACGAAGAGCATCAGGGGCTCGCGCCAGCCGAACTGTTCGCCAGGCTCAAGGCGCGCATGCCCGACGG
CGAGGATCTCGTCGTGACCCATGGCGATGCCTGCTTGCCGAATATCATGGTGGAAAATGGCCGCTTTTCT
GGATTCATCGACTGTGGCCGGCTGGGTGTGGCGGACCGCTATCAGGACATAGCGTTGGCTACCCGTGATA
TTGCTGAAGAGCTTGGCGGCGAATGGGCTGACCGCTTCCTCGTGCTTTACGGTATCGCCGCTCCCGATTC
GCAGCGCATCGCCTTCTATCGCCTTCTTGACGAGTTCTTCTGAGCGGGACTCTGGGGTTCGCGAAATGAC
CGACCAAGCGACGCCCAACCTGCCATCACGAGATTTCGATTCCACCGCCGCCTTCTATGAAAGGTTGGGC
TTCGGAATCGTTTTCCGGGACGCCGGCTGGATGATCCTCCAGCGCGGGGATCTCATGCTGGAGTTCTTCG
CCCACCCCAACTTGTTTATTGCAGCTTATAATGGTTACAAATAAAGCAATAGCATCACAAATTTCACAAA
TAAAGCATTTTTTTCACTGCATTCTAGTTGTGGTTTGTCCAAACTCATCAATGTATCTTATCATGTCTGT
ATACCGTCGACCTCTAGCTAGAGCTTGGCGTAATCATGGTCATAGCTGTTTCCTGTGTGAAATTGTTATC
CGCTCACAATTCCACACAACATACGAGCCGGAAGCATAAAGTGTAAAGCCTGGGGTGCCTAATGAGTGAG
CTAACTCACATTAATTGCGTTGCGCTCACTGCCCGCTTTCCAGTCGGGAAACCTGTCGTGCCAGCTGCAT
TAATGAATCGGCCAACGCGCGGGGAGAGGCGGTTTGCGTATTGGGCGCTCTTCCGCTTCCTCGCTCACTG
ACTCGCTGCGCTCGGTCGTTCGGCTGCGGCGAGCGGTATCAGCTCACTCAAAGGCGGTAATACGGTTATC
CACAGAATCAGGGGATAACGCAGGAAAGAACATGTGAGCAAAAGGCCAGGAACCGTAAAAAGGCCGCGTT
GCTGGCGTTTTTCCATAGGCTCCGCCCCCCTGACGAGCATCACAAAAATCGACGCTCAAGTCAGAGGTGG
CGAAACCCGACAGGACTATAAAGATACCAGGCGTTTCCCCCTGGAAGCTCCCTCGTGCGCTCTCCTGTTC
CGACCCTGCCGCTTACCGGATACCTGTCCGCCTTTCTCCCTTCGGGAAGCGTGGCGCTTTCTCATAGCTC
ACGCTGTAGGTATCTCAGTTCGGTGTAGGTCGTTCGCTCCAAGCTGGGCTGTGTGCACGAACCCCCCGTT
CAGCCCGACCGCTGCGCCTTATCCGGTAACTATCGTCTTGAGTCCAACCCGGTAAGACACGACTTATCGC
CACTGGCAGCAGCCACTGGTAACAGGATTAGCAGAGCGAGGTATGTAGGCGGTGCTACAGAGTTCTTGAA
GTGGTGGCCTAACTACGGCTACACTAGAAGAACAGTATTTGGTATCTGCGCTCTGCTGAAGCCAGTTACC
TTCGGAAAAAGAGTTGGTAGCTCTTGATCCGGCAAACAAACCACCGCTGGTAGCGGTGGTTTTTTTGTTT
GCAAGCAGCAGATTACGCGCAGAAAAAAAGGATCTCAAGAAGATCCTTTGATCTTTTCTACGGGGTCTGA
CGCTCAGTGGAACGAAAACTCACGTTAAGGGATTTTGGTCATGAGATTATCAAAAAGGATCTTCACCTAG
ATCCTTTTAAATTAAAAATGAAGTTTTAAATCAATCTAAAGTATATATGAGTAAACTTGGTCTGACAGTT
ACCAATGCTTAATCAGTGAGGCACCTATCTCAGCGATCTGTCTATTTCGTTCATCCATAGTTGCCTGACT
CCCCGTCGTGTAGATAACTACGATACGGGAGGGCTTACCATCTGGCCCCAGTGCTGCAATGATACCGCGA
GACCCACGCTCACCGGCTCCAGATTTATCAGCAATAAACCAGCCAGCCGGAAGGGCCGAGCGCAGAAGTG
GTCCTGCAACTTTATCCGCCTCCATCCAGTCTATTAATTGTTGCCGGGAAGCTAGAGTAAGTAGTTCGCC
AGTTAATAGTTTGCGCAACGTTGTTGCCATTGCTACAGGCATCGTGGTGTCACGCTCGTCGTTTGGTATG
GCTTCATTCAGCTCCGGTTCCCAACGATCAAGGCGAGTTACATGATCCCCCATGTTGTGCAAAAAAGCGG
TTAGCTCCTTCGGTCCTCCGATCGTTGTCAGAAGTAAGTTGGCCGCAGTGTTATCACTCATGGTTATGGC
AGCACTGCATAATTCTCTTACTGTCATGCCATCCGTAAGATGCTTTTCTGTGACTGGTGAGTACTCAACC
AAGTCATTCTGAGAATAGTGTATGCGGCGACCGAGTTGCTCTTGCCCGGCGTCAATACGGGATAATACCG
CGCCACATAGCAGAACTTTAAAAGTGCTCATCATTGGAAAACGTTCTTCGGGGCGAAAACTCTCAAGGAT
CTTACCGCTGTTGAGATCCAGTTCGATGTAACCCACTCGTGCACCCAACTGATCTTCAGCATCTTTTACT
TTCACCAGCGTTTCTGGGTGAGCAAAAACAGGAAGGCAAAATGCCGCAAAAAAGGGAATAAGGGCGACAC
GGAAATGTTGAATACTCATACTCTTCCTTTTTCAATATTATTGAAGCATTTATCAGGGTTATTGTCTCAT
GAGCGGATACATATTTGAATGTATTTAGAAAAATAAACAAATAGGGGTTCCGCGCACATTTCCCCGAAAA
GTGCCACCTGACGTCGACGGATCGGGAGATCTCCCGATCCCCTATGGTGCACTCTCAGTACAATCTGCTC
TGATGCCGCATAGTTAAGCCAGTATCTGCTCCCTGCTTGTGTGTTGGAGGTCGCTGAGTAGTGCGCGAGC
AAAATTTAAGCTACAACAAGGCAAGGCTTGACCGACAATTGCATGAAGAATCTGCTTAGGGTTAGGCGTT
TTGCGCTGCTTCGCGATGTACGGGCCAGATATACGCGTTGACATTGATTATTGACTAGGCTTTTGCAAAA
AGCTTTGCAAAGATGGATAAAGTTTTAAACAGAGAGGAATCTTTGCAGCTAATGGACCTTCTAGGTCTTG
AAAGGAGTGGGAATT
Features (pLannotate 1.2.2; 21 found; start..end, strand, type, name):
      1..1179    +  promoter       EF-1α promoter: strong constitutive promoter for human elongation factor EF-1α
   1196..1214    +  promoter       T7 promoter: promoter for bacteriophage T7 RNA polymerase
   1324..4155    +  CDS            Ror2: ROR2_MOUSE - Experimental evidence at protein level: Swiss-Prot protein existence level 1. Tyrosine-protein kinase receptor which may be involved in the early formation of the chondrocytes. It seems to be required for cartilage and growth plate development (PubMed:10700181). Phosphorylates YWHAB, leading to induction of osteogenesis and bone formation. In contrast, has also been shown to have very little tyrosine kinase activity in vitro. May act as a receptor for wnt ligand WNT5A which may result in the inhibition of WNT3A-mediated signaling (By similarity). From Mus musculus (Mouse).
   4164..4187    +  CDS            3xFLAG (fragment): three tandem FLAG® epitope tags
   4298..4522    +  polyA_signal   bGH poly(A) signal: bovine growth hormone polyadenylation signal
   4526..4547    +  promoter       SV40 promoter (fragment): SV40 enhancer and early promoter
   4568..4996    +  rep_origin     f1 ori (sequence partly withheld): f1 bacteriophage origin of replication; arrow indicates direction of (+) strand synthesis
   5010..5339    +  promoter       SV40 promoter: SV40 enhancer and early promoter
   5406..6197    +  CDS            neo: KKA2_KLEPN - Also known as kan, nptII. Experimental evidence at protein level: Swiss-Prot protein existence level 1. Resistance to kanamycin, neomycin, paromomycin, ribostamycin, butirosin and gentamicin B. From Klebsiella pneumoniae.
   6223..6381    +  CDS            ble (fragment): BLE_KLEPN - Experimental evidence at protein level: Swiss-Prot protein existence level 1. Binding protein with a strong affinity to the bleomycin family of antibiotics. Binds to CL990; an antimitotic-antibiotic compound. From Klebsiella pneumoniae.
   6376..6497    +  polyA_signal   SV40 poly(A) signal: SV40 polyadenylation signal
   6570..6586    -  protein_bind   lac operator: The lac repressor binds to the lac operator to inhibit transcription in E. coli. This inhibition can be relieved by adding lactose or isopropyl-β-D-thiogalactopyranoside (IPTG). lac repressor encoded by lacI
   6594..6624    -  promoter       lac promoter: promoter for the E. coli lac operon
   6639..6660    -  protein_bind   CAP binding site: CAP binding activates transcription in the presence of cAMP. E. coli catabolite activator protein
   6673..6765    -  CDS            lacI (fragment): lac repressor; lacI; The lac repressor binds to the lac operator to inhibit transcription in E. coli. This inhibition can be relieved by adding lactose or isopropyl-β-D-thiogalactopyranoside (IPTG).
   6937..7525    -  rep_origin     ori: high-copy-number ColE1/pMB1/pBR322/pUC origin of replication
   7696..8556    -  CDS            AmpR: β-lactamase; bla; confers resistance to ampicillin, carbenicillin, and related antibiotics
   8557..8661    -  promoter       AmpR promoter: bla
   8720..8772    -  misc_feature   bom (fragment): basis of mobility region from pBR322
   8927..8945    +  enhancer       CMV enhancer (fragment): human cytomegalovirus immediate early enhancer
   8970..9036    +  CDS            small t antigen (fragment): SV40 (simian virus 40) small t antigen
