[The description below was written by a language model from this plasmid's Addgene catalogue record and pLannotate feature annotations shown in this document.]
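Description:
pEF1a-mRor2WT is a mammalian expression plasmid built on Invitrogen's pEF1a-myc/his A backbone that drives constitutive expression of wild-type mouse Ror2, a receptor tyrosine kinase implicated in Wnt5A signaling. It is propagated in E. coli through a high-copy ColE1/pUC-type origin with ampicillin selection (AmpR under its own bla promoter), and it also carries an f1 origin, which permits single-stranded DNA production. For selection in mammalian cells, an SV40 early promoter drives a neomycin phosphotransferase gene terminated by an SV40 polyadenylation signal, allowing G418 selection of stable transfectants.

The payload is the roughly 2.8 kb Ror2 coding sequence, inserted at XbaI sites downstream of the strong human EF-1α promoter and followed by the bovine growth hormone polyadenylation signal. A T7 promoter lies between the EF-1α promoter and the insert and serves as a sequencing primer site. The catalogue lists a C-terminal Flag tag. The feature table places a short match annotated as a 3xFLAG fragment just after the Ror2 open reading frame, and its length fits a single Flag epitope. No myc or His tag from the backbone is annotated. Several other small fragment matches (ble, lacI, CMV enhancer, SV40 small t antigen) appear to be backbone remnants or partial hits rather than functional elements.

The sequenced record is 9,042 nt, which is smaller than the catalogue's "backbone size without insert" of 9,226 bp, so that figure probably refers to something closer to the whole plasmid. The associated publication examined whether Ror2 needs tyrosine kinase activity to mediate Wnt5A signaling, so this construct evidently provides the wild-type receptor for such mammalian cell signaling experiments.
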