Addgene plasmid #22613: pEF1a-mRor2WT
Depositing lab: Roel Nusse. Depositing organization: Stanford University. Publication: Ror2 receptor requires tyrosine kinase activity to mediate Wnt5A signaling. Mikels A, Minami Y, Nusse R. J Biol Chem. 2009 Oct 30;284(44):30167-76. doi: 10.1074/jbc.M109.041715. Epub 2009 Aug 31. PubMed 19720827.
Backbone
  Vector backbone: pEF1a-myc/his A
  Backbone manufacturer: Invitrogen
  Backbone size w/o insert (bp): 9226
  Vector type: Mammalian Expression
  Selectable markers: Neomycin (select with G418)
Growth in bacteria
  Bacterial resistance: Ampicillin, 100 μg/mL
  Growth temperature: 37°C
  Growth strain: DH5alpha
  Copy number: Unknown
Gene/Insert
  Gene/Insert name: Ror2 WT (alt name: Ror2)
  Species: M. musculus (mouse)
  Insert size (bp): 2835
  GenBank ID: AB010384
  Entrez Gene: Ror2 (a.k.a. Ntrkr2)
  Tag / fusion protein: Flag (C terminal on insert)
  Cloning method: Restriction Enzyme; 5′ cloning site XbaI (not destroyed); 3′ cloning site XbaI (not destroyed)
  Sequencing primers: 5′ T7; 3′ BGH reverse
Resource information
  A portion of this plasmid was derived from a plasmid made by: Dr. Y. Minami (Japan)
Terms and licenses: Academic/Nonprofit Terms; Industry Terms: Not Available to Industry
How to cite: pEF1a-mRor2WT was a gift from Roel Nusse (Addgene plasmid # 22613 ; http://n2t.net/addgene:22613 ; RRID:Addgene_22613)
