>Addgene plasmid #22613 | pEF1a-mRor2WT | addgene partial sequence | sequence record 28433 | BGH-rev
GACCGGTATGCATATTCAGATCCTCTTCTGAGATGAGTTTTTGTTCGAAGGGCCCTCTAGATTATTTGTC
ATCATCGTCCTTATAGTCCCCCTCGAGGGCTTCAAGCTGGACATGAGCCGCCTCGGTCACCTGGAGCGTG
TCATTGTCTCCCAGGAGTTCAGTCTCAGGGACAGACCCCTCCTCCTCCTCCTCTGCTTCCTGCACAGGGC
TCTGGGCCACGTCTTCCGCGATGTTCTGTACATCCTCGGTGCCCTCAGAGAGTAGGGCCGCCCTGTCCGC
CACAGATGTATTGGAGGGCGCCGTGGTGACGTAGCCAGTGCTGGTGGAGCCGCTGCCACTGTGGTGTGAG
CTCGGCTTGGGGACCATCTGAGGGGGCACCTGCTGTGGGGCCATCTGCATGGGGATCTGGACTGGGTAGA
AGTTGGGCAGGTAGGCCCCGTATGCCGGTACCGGCTGATAGCCGTTCACCGGGATGTACAGCTGTGCGGG
GGGCACCAAGGGTCTGATCTGACCCTTCATGGGGATGAACTGAGGCTGTGGGAAGGGCTGGGCCTTCTGC
TTGGGGGCCATATAGCGGGCATTGCTCACATTGCTTACGGGGCTGGTGCTCAGGGAGCTGGTCTGTGTGG
TGTTGCTGGCTCCTGAGGTCTGCGCGGAACTATTATAGTTGGATAGGTTGCCCCAGGACCGGAGCCGGCT
GTGGATGTCCTTAAAGCGGGGCCTCCGGCTTGGGAACTCATTCCAGCATTCAATCATGAGGGCATAGACC
CAGGCGGGGCAGTCATCCGGGCAGGGCAGCACCTGCCGGCTCCGGATCATCTCCACCACGTCCTGGTTGG
AGTACCCACAGTAGGGCTGCAGGCCGTAGCTAAAGACCTCCCA
